>Addgene plasmid #183194 | pcDNA pDEST40 Cas9-POLD3 | addgene full sequence | sequence record 361231 | Addgene NGS Result
GACGGATCGGGAGATCTCCCGATCCCCTATGGTGCACTCTCAGTACAATCTGCTCTGATGCCGCATAGTT
AAGCCAGTATCTGCTCCCTGCTTGTGTGTTGGAGGTCGCTGAGTAGTGCGCGAGCAAAATTTAAGCTACA
ACAAGGCAAGGCTTGACCGACAATTGCATGAAGAATCTGCTTAGGGTTAGGCGTTTTGCGCTGCTTCGCG
ATGTACGGGCCAGATATACGCGTTGACATTGATTATTGACTAGTTATTAATAGTAATCAATTACGGGGTC
ATTAGTTCATAGCCCATATATGGAGTTCCGCGTTACATAACTTACGGTAAATGGCCCGCCTGGCTGACCG
CCCAACGACCCCCGCCCATTGACGTCAATAATGACGTATGTTCCCATAGTAACGCCAATAGGGACTTTCC
ATTGACGTCAATGGGTGGAGTATTTACGGTAAACTGCCCACTTGGCAGTACATCAAGTGTATCATATGCC
AAGTACGCCCCCTATTGACGTCAATGACGGTAAATGGCCCGCCTGGCATTATGCCCAGTACATGACCTTA
TGGGACTTTCCTACTTGGCAGTACATCTACGTATTAGTCATCGCTATTACCATGGTGATGCGGTTTTGGC
AGTACATCAATGGGCGTGGATAGCGGTTTGACTCACGGGGATTTCCAAGTCTCCACCCCATTGACGTCAA
TGGGAGTTTGTTTTGGCACCAAAATCAACGGGACTTTCCAAAATGTCGTAACAACTCCGCCCCATTGACG
CAAATGGGCGGTAGGCGTGTACGGTGGGAGGTCTATATAAGCAGAGCTCTCTGGCTAACTAGAGAACCCA
CTGCTTACTGGCTTATCGAAATTAATACGACTCACTATAGGGAGACCCAAGCTGGCTAGCCACCATGAAA
AGGCCGGCGGCCACGAAAAAGGCCGGCCAGGCAAAAAAGAAAAAGGACAAGAAGTACAGCATCGGCCTGG
ACATCGGCACCAACTCTGTGGGCTGGGCCGTGATCACCGACGAGTACAAGGTGCCCAGCAAGAAATTCAA
GGTGCTGGGCAACACCGACCGGCACAGCATCAAGAAGAACCTGATCGGAGCCCTGCTGTTCGACAGCGGC
GAAACAGCCGAGGCCACCCGGCTGAAGAGAACCGCCAGAAGAAGATACACCAGACGGAAGAACCGGATCT
GCTATCTGCAAGAGATCTTCAGCAACGAGATGGCCAAGGTGGACGACAGCTTCTTCCACAGACTGGAAGA
GTCCTTCCTGGTGGAAGAGGATAAGAAGCACGAGCGGCACCCCATCTTCGGCAACATCGTGGACGAGGTG
GCCTACCACGAGAAGTACCCCACCATCTACCACCTGAGAAAGAAACTGGTGGACAGCACCGACAAGGCCG
ACCTGCGGCTGATCTATCTGGCCCTGGCCCACATGATCAAGTTCCGGGGCCACTTCCTGATCGAGGGCGA
CCTGAACCCCGACAACAGCGACGTGGACAAGCTGTTCATCCAGCTGGTGCAGACCTACAACCAGCTGTTC
GAGGAAAACCCCATCAACGCCAGCGGCGTGGACGCCAAGGCCATCCTGTCTGCCAGACTGAGCAAGAGCA
GACGGCTGGAAAATCTGATCGCCCAGCTGCCCGGCGAGAAGAAGAATGGCCTGTTCGGCAACCTGATTGC
CCTGAGCCTGGGCCTGACCCCCAACTTCAAGAGCAACTTCGACCTGGCCGAGGATGCCAAACTGCAGCTG
AGCAAGGACACCTACGACGACGACCTGGACAACCTGCTGGCCCAGATCGGCGACCAGTACGCCGACCTGT
TTCTGGCCGCCAAGAACCTGTCCGACGCCATCCTGCTGAGCGACATCCTGAGAGTGAACACCGAGATCAC
CAAGGCCCCCCTGAGCGCCTCTATGATCAAGAGATACGACGAGCACCACCAGGACCTGACCCTGCTGAAA
GCTCTCGTGCGGCAGCAGCTGCCTGAGAAGTACAAAGAGATTTTCTTCGACCAGAGCAAGAACGGCTACG
CCGGCTACATTGACGGCGGAGCCAGCCAGGAAGAGTTCTACAAGTTCATCAAGCCCATCCTGGAAAAGAT
GGACGGCACCGAGGAACTGCTCGTGAAGCTGAACAGAGAGGACCTGCTGCGGAAGCAGCGGACCTTCGAC
AACGGCAGCATCCCCCACCAGATCCACCTGGGAGAGCTGCACGCCATTCTGCGGCGGCAGGAAGATTTTT
ACCCATTCCTGAAGGACAACCGGGAAAAGATCGAGAAGATCCTGACCTTCCGCATCCCCTACTACGTGGG
CCCTCTGGCCAGGGGAAACAGCAGATTCGCCTGGATGACCAGAAAGAGCGAGGAAACCATCACCCCCTGG
AACTTCGAGGAAGTGGTGGACAAGGGCGCTTCCGCCCAGAGCTTCATCGAGCGGATGACCAACTTCGATA
AGAACCTGCCCAACGAGAAGGTGCTGCCCAAGCACAGCCTGCTGTACGAGTACTTCACCGTGTATAACGA
GCTGACCAAAGTGAAATACGTGACCGAGGGAATGAGAAAGCCCGCCTTCCTGAGCGGCGAGCAGAAAAAG
GCCATCGTGGACCTGCTGTTCAAGACCAACCGGAAAGTGACCGTGAAGCAGCTGAAAGAGGACTACTTCA
AGAAAATCGAGTGCTTCGACTCCGTGGAAATCTCCGGCGTGGAAGATCGGTTCAACGCCTCCCTGGGCAC
ATACCACGATCTGCTGAAAATTATCAAGGACAAGGACTTCCTGGACAATGAGGAAAACGAGGACATTCTG
GAAGATATCGTGCTGACCCTGACACTGTTTGAGGACAGAGAGATGATCGAGGAACGGCTGAAAACCTATG
CCCACCTGTTCGACGACAAAGTGATGAAGCAGCTGAAGCGGCGGAGATACACCGGCTGGGGCAGGCTGAG
CCGGAAGCTGATCAACGGCATCCGGGACAAGCAGTCCGGCAAGACAATCCTGGATTTCCTGAAGTCCGAC
GGCTTCGCCAACAGAAACTTCATGCAGCTGATCCACGACGACAGCCTGACCTTTAAAGAGGACATCCAGA
AAGCCCAGGTGTCCGGCCAGGGCGATAGCCTGCACGAGCACATTGCCAATCTGGCCGGCAGCCCCGCCAT
TAAGAAGGGCATCCTGCAGACAGTGAAGGTGGTGGACGAGCTGGTGAAAGTGATGGGCCGGCACAAGCCC
GAGAACATCGTGATCGAAATGGCCAGAGAGAACCAGACCACCCAGAAGGGACAGAAGAACAGCCGCGAGA
GAATGAAGCGGATCGAAGAGGGCATCAAAGAGCTGGGCAGCCAGATCCTGAAAGAACACCCCGTGGAAAA
CACCCAGCTGCAGAACGAGAAGCTGTACCTGTACTACCTGCAGAATGGGCGGGATATGTACGTGGACCAG
GAACTGGACATCAACCGGCTGTCCGACTACGATGTGGACCACATCGTGCCTCAGAGCTTTCTGAAGGACG
ACTCCATCGACAACAAGGTGCTGACCAGAAGCGACAAGAACCGGGGCAAGAGCGACAACGTGCCCTCCGA
AGAGGTCGTGAAGAAGATGAAGAACTACTGGCGGCAGCTGCTGAACGCCAAGCTGATTACCCAGAGAAAG
TTCGACAATCTGACCAAGGCCGAGAGAGGCGGCCTGAGCGAACTGGATAAGGCCGGCTTCATCAAGAGAC
AGCTGGTGGAAACCCGGCAGATCACAAAGCACGTGGCACAGATCCTGGACTCCCGGATGAACACTAAGTA
CGACGAGAATGACAAGCTGATCCGGGAAGTGAAAGTGATCACCCTGAAGTCCAAGCTGGTGTCCGATTTC
CGGAAGGATTTCCAGTTTTACAAAGTGCGCGAGATCAACAACTACCACCACGCCCACGACGCCTACCTGA
ACGCCGTCGTGGGAACCGCCCTGATCAAAAAGTACCCTAAGCTGGAAAGCGAGTTCGTGTACGGCGACTA
CAAGGTGTACGACGTGCGGAAGATGATCGCCAAGAGCGAGCAGGAAATCGGCAAGGCTACCGCCAAGTAC
TTCTTCTACAGCAACATCATGAACTTTTTCAAGACCGAGATTACCCTGGCCAACGGCGAGATCCGGAAGC
GGCCTCTGATCGAGACAAACGGCGAAACCGGGGAGATCGTGTGGGATAAGGGCCGGGATTTTGCCACCGT
GCGGAAAGTGCTGAGCATGCCCCAAGTGAATATCGTGAAAAAGACCGAGGTGCAGACAGGCGGCTTCAGC
AAAGAGTCTATCCTGCCCAAGAGGAACAGCGATAAGCTGATCGCCAGAAAGAAGGACTGGGACCCTAAGA
AGTACGGCGGCTTCGACAGCCCCACCGTGGCCTATTCTGTGCTGGTGGTGGCCAAAGTGGAAAAGGGCAA
GTCCAAGAAACTGAAGAGTGTGAAAGAGCTGCTGGGGATCACCATCATGGAAAGAAGCAGCTTCGAGAAG
AATCCCATCGACTTTCTGGAAGCCAAGGGCTACAAAGAAGTGAAAAAGGACCTGATCATCAAGCTGCCTA
AGTACTCCCTGTTCGAGCTGGAAAACGGCCGGAAGAGAATGCTGGCCTCTGCCGGCGAACTGCAGAAGGG
AAACGAACTGGCCCTGCCCTCCAAATATGTGAACTTCCTGTACCTGGCCAGCCACTATGAGAAGCTGAAG
GGCTCCCCCGAGGATAATGAGCAGAAACAGCTGTTTGTGGAACAGCACAAGCACTACCTGGACGAGATCA
TCGAGCAGATCAGCGAGTTCTCCAAGAGAGTGATCCTGGCCGACGCTAATCTGGACAAAGTGCTGTCCGC
CTACAACAAGCACCGGGATAAGCCCATCAGAGAGCAGGCCGAGAATATCATCCACCTGTTTACCCTGACC
AATCTGGGAGCCCCTGCCGCCTTCAAGTACTTTGACACCACCATCGACCGGAAGAGGTACACCAGCACCA
AAGAGGTGCTGGACGCCACCCTGATCCACCAGAGCATCACCGGCCTGTACGAGACACGGATCGACCTGTC
TCAGCTGGGAGGCGACAGCGCTGGAGGAGGTGGAAGCGGAGGAGGAGGAAGCGGAGGAGGAGGTAGCGGA
CCTAAGAAAAAGAGGAAGGTGGGAATTCCAAGTTTGTACAAAAAAGTTGGCACCATGCTAAAGGACAGTG
GGCCTCTGTTCAATACTGACTATGACATCCTTAAAAGCAACTTGCAGAACTGCAGCAAATTTAGTGCTAT
ACAATGTGCAGCTGCCGTCCCTAGAGCTCCTGCTGAATCCTCTTCGTCTTCCAAAAAGTTTGAGCAGTCA
CATCTTCACATGTCAAGTGAGACACAAGCCAACAATGAGCTGACCACCAATGGTCATGGCCCACCTGCAT
CCAAGCAGGTTTCCCAGCAGCCCAAAGGAATTATGGGAATGTTTGCCTCCAAAGCTGCTGCTAAAACCCA
AGAAACCAACAAGGAAACGAAAACAGAGGCTAAAGAAGTAACAAATGCATCTGCAGCAGGCAACAAGGCA
CCAGGGAAAGGGAATATGATGAGCAACTTTTTTGGAAAAGCTGCTATGAATAAATTTAAAGTCAATTTGG
ACTCAGAACAAGCAGTGAAAGAAGAAAAAATAGTGGAGCAGCCTACAGTGTCTGTCACGGAACCAAAGCT
GGCAACTCCTGCAGGCCTGAAAAAATCCAGCAAAAAAGCAGAGCCTGTTAAGGTGCTGCAGAAGGAAAAA
AAAAGGGGGAAGCGAGTAGCATTATCTGATGATGAGACAAAGGAAACTGAAAACATGAGGAAAAAGAGGA
GAAGAATCAAACTTCCTGAATCTGATAGCAGTGAAGATGAAGTCTTTCCAGACTCTCCTGGGGCTTATGA
AGCTGAGTCACCATCCCCACCTCCTCCTCCGTCTCCACCTCTTGAACCAGTGCCAAAGACTGAGCCTGAA
CCTCCTTCTGTCAAGAGCTCAAGTGGAGAAAACAAAAGAAAACGAAAACGCGTACTAAAATCTAAAACTT
ACCTGGATGGGGAAGGCTGCATAGTGACTGAAAAAGTCTACGAGAGTGAATCCTGCACAGATAGTGAAGA
GGAGCTTAACATGAAGACATCCTCAGTACACAGACCCCCTGCCATGACTGTGAAAAAAGAACCCAGAGAG
GAACGAAAGGGCCCCAAGAAAGGGACTGCTGCTCTGGGCAAAGCCAACAGACAGGTGTCCATTACTGGCT
TCTTCCAGAGGAAATTGCCAACTTTCTTGTACAAAGTGGTTGATTAAGAGGGCCCGCGGTTCGAAGGTAA
GCCTATCCCTAACCCTCTCCTCGGTCTCGATTCTACGCGTACCGGTCATCATCACCATCACCATTGAGTT
TAAACCCGCTGATCAGCCTCGACTGTGCCTTCTAGTTGCCAGCCATCTGTTGTTTGCCCCTCCCCCGTGC
CTTCCTTGACCCTGGAAGGTGCCACTCCCACTGTCCTTTCCTAATAAAATGAGGAAATTGCATCGCATTG
TCTGAGTAGGTGTCATTCTATTCTGGGGGGTGGGGTGGGGCAGGACAGCAAGGGGGAGGATTGGGAAGAC
AATAGCAGGCATGCTGGGGATGCGGTGGGCTCTATGGCTTCTGAGGCGGAAAGAACCAGCTGGGGCTCTA
GGGGGTATCCCC
[124 nt withheld, positions 6663-6786]
C
[91 nt withheld, positions 6788-6878]
A
[49 nt withheld, positions 6880-6928]
CCTTTGACGTTGGAGTCCACGTTCTTT
[37 nt withheld, positions 6956-6992]
ACCCTATCTCGGTCTATTCTTTTGATTTATAAGGGATTTTGCCGATTTCGGCCTATTGGTTAAAAAATGA
GCTGATTTAACAAAAATTTAACGCGAATTAATTCTGTGGAATGTGTGTCAGTTAGGGTGTGGAAAGTCCC
CAGGCTCCCCAGCAGGCAGAAGTATGCAAAGCATGCATCTCAATTAGTCAGCAACCAGGTGTGGAAAGTC
CCCAGGCTCCCCAGCAGGCAGAAGTATGCAAAGCATGCATCTCAATTAGTCAGCAACCATAGTCCCGCCC
CTAACTCCGCCCATCCCGCCCCTAACTCCGCCCAGTTCCGCCCATTCTCCGCCCCATGGCTGACTAATTT
TTTTTATTTATGCAGAGGCCGAGGCCGCCTCTGCCTCTGAGCTATTCCAGAAGTAGTGAGGAGGCTTTTT
TGGAGGCCTAGGCTTTTGCAAAAAGCTCCCGGGAGCTTGTATATCCATTTTCGGATCTGATCAAGAGACA
GGATGAGGATCGTTTCGCATGATTGAACAAGATGGATTGCACGCAGGTTCTCCGGCCGCTTGGGTGGAGA
GGCTATTCGGCTATGACTGGGCACAACAGACAATCGGCTGCTCTGATGCCGCCGTGTTCCGGCTGTCAGC
GCAGGGGCGCCCGGTTCTTTTTGTCAAGACCGACCTGTCCGGTGCCCTGAATGAACTGCAGGACGAGGCA
GCGCGGCTATCGTGGCTGGCCACGACGGGCGTTCCTTGCGCAGCTGTGCTCGACGTTGTCACTGAAGCGG
GAAGGGACTGGCTGCTATTGGGCGAAGTGCCGGGGCAGGATCTCCTGTCATCTCACCTTGCTCCTGCCGA
GAAAGTATCCATCATGGCTGATGCAATGCGGCGGCTGCATACGCTTGATCCGGCTACCTGCCCATTCGAC
CACCAAGCGAAACATCGCATCGAGCGAGCACGTACTCGGATGGAAGCCGGTCTTGTCGATCAGGATGATC
TGGACGAAGAGCATCAGGGGCTCGCGCCAGCCGAACTGTTCGCCAGGCTCAAGGCGCGCATGCCCGACGG
CGAGGATCTCGTCGTGACCCATGGCGATGCCTGCTTGCCGAATATCATGGTGGAAAATGGCCGCTTTTCT
GGATTCATCGACTGTGGCCGGCTGGGTGTGGCGGACCGCTATCAGGACATAGCGTTGGCTACCCGTGATA
TTGCTGAAGAGCTTGGCGGCGAATGGGCTGACCGCTTCCTCGTGCTTTACGGTATCGCCGCTCCCGATTC
GCAGCGCATCGCCTTCTATCGCCTTCTTGACGAGTTCTTCTGAGCGGGACTCTGGGGTTCGCGAAATGAC
CGACCAAGCGACGCCCAACCTGCCATCACGAGATTTCGATTCCACCGCCGCCTTCTATGAAAGGTTGGGC
TTCGGAATCGTTTTCCGGGACGCCGGCTGGATGATCCTCCAGCGCGGGGATCTCATGCTGGAGTTCTTCG
CCCACCCCAACTTGTTTATTGCAGCTTATAATGGTTACAAATAAAGCAATAGCATCACAAATTTCACAAA
TAAAGCATTTTTTTCACTGCATTCTAGTTGTGGTTTGTCCAAACTCATCAATGTATCTTATCATGTCTGT
ATACCGTCGACCTCTAGCTAGAGCTTGGCGTAATCATGGTCATAGCTGTTTCCTGTGTGAAATTGTTATC
CGCTCACAATTCCACACAACATACGAGCCGGAAGCATAAAGTGTAAAGCCTGGGGTGCCTAATGAGTGAG
CTAACTCACATTAATTGCGTTGCGCTCACTGCCCGCTTTCCAGTCGGGAAACCTGTCGTGCCAGCTGCAT
TAATGAATCGGCCAACGCGCGGGGAGAGGCGGTTTGCGTATTGGGCGCTCTTCCGCTTCCTCGCTCACTG
ACTCGCTGCGCTCGGTCGTTCGGCTGCGGCGAGCGGTATCAGCTCACTCAAAGGCGGTAATACGGTTATC
CACAGAATCAGGGGATAACGCAGGAAAGAACATGTGAGCAAAAGGCCAGCAAAAGGCCAGGAACCGTAAA
AAGGCCGCGTTGCTGGCGTTTTTCCATAGGCTCCGCCCCCCTGACGAGCATCACAAAAATCGACGCTCAA
GTCAGAGGTGGCGAAACCCGACAGGACTATAAAGATACCAGGCGTTTCCCCCTGGAAGCTCCCTCGTGCG
CTCTCCTGTTCCGACCCTGCCGCTTACCGGATACCTGTCCGCCTTTCTCCCTTCGGGAAGCGTGGCGCTT
TCTCATAGCTCACGCTGTAGGTATCTCAGTTCGGTGTAGGTCGTTCGCTCCAAGCTGGGCTGTGTGCACG
AACCCCCCGTTCAGCCCGACCGCTGCGCCTTATCCGGTAACTATCGTCTTGAGTCCAACCCGGTAAGACA
CGACTTATCGCCACTGGCAGCAGCCACTGGTAACAGGATTAGCAGAGCGAGGTATGTAGGCGGTGCTACA
GAGTTCTTGAAGTGGTGGCCTAACTACGGCTACACTAGAAGAACAGTATTTGGTATCTGCGCTCTGCTGA
AGCCAGTTACCTTCGGAAAAAGAGTTGGTAGCTCTTGATCCGGCAAACAAACCACCGCTGGTAGCGGTGG
TTTTTTTGTTTGCAAGCAGCAGATTACGCGCAGAAAAAAAGGATCTCAAGAAGATCCTTTGATCTTTTCT
ACGGGGTCTGACGCTCAGTGGAACGAAAACTCACGTTAAGGGATTTTGGTCATGAGATTATCAAAAAGGA
TCTTCACCTAGATCCTTTTAAATTAAAAATGAAGTTTTAAATCAATCTAAAGTATATATGAGTAAACTTG
GTCTGACAGTTACCAATGCTTAATCAGTGAGGCACCTATCTCAGCGATCTGTCTATTTCGTTCATCCATA
GTTGCCTGACTCCCCGTCGTGTAGATAACTACGATACGGGAGGGCTTACCATCTGGCCCCAGTGCTGCAA
TGATACCGCGAGACCCACGCTCACCGGCTCCAGATTTATCAGCAATAAACCAGCCAGCCGGAAGGGCCGA
GCGCAGAAGTGGTCCTGCAACTTTATCCGCCTCCATCCAGTCTATTAATTGTTGCCGGGAAGCTAGAGTA
AGTAGTTCGCCAGTTAATAGTTTGCGCAACGTTGTTGCCATTGCTACAGGCATCGTGGTGTCACGCTCGT
CGTTTGGTATGGCTTCATTCAGCTCCGGTTCCCAACGATCAAGGCGAGTTACATGATCCCCCATGTTGTG
CAAAAAAGCGGTTAGCTCCTTCGGTCCTCCGATCGTTGTCAGAAGTAAGTTGGCCGCAGTGTTATCACTC
ATGGTTATGGCAGCACTGCATAATTCTCTTACTGTCATGCCATCCGTAAGATGCTTTTCTGTGACTGGTG
AGTACTCAACCAAGTCATTCTGAGAATAGTGTATGCGGCGACCGAGTTGCTCTTGCCCGGCGTCAATACG
GGATAATACCGCGCCACATAGCAGAACTTTAAAAGTGCTCATCATTGGAAAACGTTCTTCGGGGCGAAAA
CTCTCAAGGATCTTACCGCTGTTGAGATCCAGTTCGATGTAACCCACTCGTGCACCCAACTGATCTTCAG
CATCTTTTACTTTCACCAGCGTTTCTGGGTGAGCAAAAACAGGAAGGCAAAATGCCGCAAAAAAGGGAAT
AAGGGCGACACGGAAATGTTGAATACTCATACTCTTCCTTTTTCAATATTATTGAAGCATTTATCAGGGT
TATTGTCTCATGAGCGGATACATATTTGAATGTATTTAGAAAAATAAACAAATAGGGGTTCCGCGCACAT
TTCCCCGAAAAGTGCCACCTGACGTC
Features (pLannotate 1.2.2; 25 found; start..end, strand, type, name):
     28..80      -  misc_feature   bom (fragment): basis of mobility region from pBR322
    235..614     +  enhancer       CMV enhancer: human cytomegalovirus immediate early enhancer
    615..818     +  promoter       CMV promoter: human cytomegalovirus (CMV) immediate early promoter
    814..847     +  LTR            5' LTR (truncated) (fragment): truncated 5' long terminal repeat (LTR) from HIV-1
    863..881     +  promoter       T7 promoter: promoter for bacteriophage T7 RNA polymerase
    908..955     +  CDS            nucleoplasmin NLS: bipartite nuclear localization signal from nucleoplasmin
    955..5056    +  CDS            Cas9 (fragment): Cas9 (Csn1) endonuclease from the Streptococcus pyogenes Type II CRISPR/Cas system generates RNA-guided double strand breaks in DNA
   5139..5156    +  protein_bind   attB1 (fragment): mutant version of attB; core recombination site for the Gateway® BP reaction BP Clonase™
   5165..6244    +  CDS            POLD3 (fragment): DPOD3_HUMAN - Also known as KIAA0039. Experimental evidence at protein level: Swiss-Prot protein existence level 1. Accessory component of both the DNA polymerase delta complex and the DNA polymerase zeta complex (PubMed:22801543, PubMed:17317665, PubMed:24449906). As a component of the trimeric and tetrameric DNA polymerase delta complexes (Pol-delta3 and Pol-delta4, respectively), plays a role in high fidelity genome replication, including in lagging strand synthesis, and repair. Required for optimal Pol-delta activity. Stabilizes the Pol-delta complex and plays a major role in Pol-delta sti
   6252..6269    -  protein_bind   attB2 (fragment): mutant version of attB; core recombination site for the Gateway® BP reaction BP Clonase™
   6296..6337    +  CDS            V5 tag: epitope tag from simian virus 5
   6393..6617    +  polyA_signal   bGH poly(A) signal: bovine growth hormone polyadenylation signal
   6621..6642    +  promoter       SV40 promoter (fragment): SV40 enhancer and early promoter
   6663..7091    +  rep_origin     f1 ori (sequence partly withheld): f1 bacteriophage origin of replication; arrow indicates direction of (+) strand synthesis
   7105..7434    +  promoter       SV40 promoter: SV40 enhancer and early promoter
   7501..8292    +  CDS            neo: KKA2_KLEPN - Also known as kan, nptII. Experimental evidence at protein level: Swiss-Prot protein existence level 1. Resistance to kanamycin, neomycin, paromomycin, ribostamycin, butirosin and gentamicin B. From Klebsiella pneumoniae.
   8318..8476    +  CDS            ble (fragment): BLE_KLEPN - Experimental evidence at protein level: Swiss-Prot protein existence level 1. Binding protein with a strong affinity to the bleomycin family of antibiotics. Binds to CL990; an antimitotic-antibiotic compound. From Klebsiella pneumoniae.
   8471..8592    +  polyA_signal   SV40 poly(A) signal: SV40 polyadenylation signal
   8663..8685    -  protein_bind   lac operator (fragment): The lac repressor binds to the lac operator to inhibit transcription in E. coli. This inhibition can be relieved by adding lactose or isopropyl-β-D-thiogalactopyranoside (IPTG). lac repressor encoded by lacI
   8689..8719    -  promoter       lac promoter: promoter for the E. coli lac operon
   8734..8755    -  protein_bind   CAP binding site: CAP binding activates transcription in the presence of cAMP. E. coli catabolite activator protein
   8768..8860    -  CDS            lacI (fragment): lac repressor; lacI; The lac repressor binds to the lac operator to inhibit transcription in E. coli. This inhibition can be relieved by adding lactose or isopropyl-β-D-thiogalactopyranoside (IPTG).
   9043..9631    -  rep_origin     ori: high-copy-number ColE1/pMB1/pBR322/pUC origin of replication
   9802..10662   -  CDS            AmpR: β-lactamase; bla; confers resistance to ampicillin, carbenicillin, and related antibiotics
  10663..10767   -  promoter       AmpR promoter: bla
