[The description below was written by a language model from this plasmid's Addgene catalogue record and pLannotate feature annotations shown in this document.]
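Description:
pcDNA pDEST40 Cas9-POLD3 is a mammalian expression plasmid of about 10.8 kb for CRISPR genome editing, built by Gateway recombination into a custom pcDNA/pDEST40-derived destination backbone that already carries Cas9. It is propagated in E. coli under ampicillin selection (AmpR with its own bla promoter). The annotated replication origin is of the ColE1/pUC type, although the catalogue lists the plasmid as low copy. An f1 origin is also present. For selection in mammalian cells, an SV40 early promoter drives a neomycin/kanamycin phosphotransferase gene followed by an SV40 polyadenylation signal. The short ble, lac promoter/operator, lacI, bom and HIV-1 LTR matches are fragments that appear to be backbone remnants rather than functional parts.

The payload is a single transcription unit driven by the CMV immediate-early enhancer and promoter, with a T7 promoter just downstream. It begins with a nucleoplasmin bipartite nuclear localization signal joined to wild-type Streptococcus pyogenes Cas9, followed by an attB1 scar, the POLD3 coding sequence, and an attB2 scar, so that Cas9 sits at the N terminus of POLD3. The catalogue gives the insert species as synthetic, while the annotation matches human POLD3, an accessory subunit of the DNA polymerase delta and zeta complexes involved in replication and repair. A V5 epitope lies downstream of attB2 before the bGH polyadenylation signal. The backbone name includes "STOP", and the record does not establish whether the V5 tag is translated. No guide RNA cassette is annotated, so a guide would need to be supplied separately. The stated purpose is simply an expression clone, and the associated publication concerns rapid genome editing with the Cas9-POLD3 fusion.
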