Addgene plasmid #183194: pcDNA pDEST40 Cas9-POLD3
Purpose: Expression clone
Depositing lab: Emma Haapaniemi. Depositing organization: University of Oslo, Norwegian Centre for Molecular Biosciences and Medicine (NCMBM). Publication: Rapid genome editing by CRISPR-Cas9-POLD3 fusion. Reint G, Li Z, Labun K, Keskitalo S, Soppa I, Mamia K, Tolo E, Szymanska M, Meza-Zepeda LA, Lorenz S, Cieslar-Pobuda A, Hu X, Bordin DL, Staerk J, Valen E, Schmierer B, Varjosalo M, Taipale J, Haapaniemi E. Elife. 2021 Dec 13;10. pii: 75415. doi: 10.7554/eLife.75415. PubMed 34898428.
Backbone
  Vector backbone: pcDNA pDEST40 Cas9 GW STOP
  Backbone manufacturer: Custom
  Vector type: Mammalian Expression, CRISPR
Growth in bacteria
  Bacterial resistance: Ampicillin, 100 μg/mL
  Growth temperature: 37°C
  Growth strain: DH5alpha
  Copy number: Low Copy
Gene/Insert
  Gene/Insert name: POLD3
  Species: Synthetic
  Mutation: n/a
  Tag / fusion protein: Cas9WT (N terminal on insert)
  Cloning method: Gateway Cloning
  Sequencing primers: 5′ Unknown
Terms and licenses: Academic/Nonprofit Terms; Industry Terms: Not Available to Industry
How to cite: pcDNA pDEST40 Cas9-POLD3 was a gift from Emma Haapaniemi (Addgene plasmid # 183194 ; http://n2t.net/addgene:183194 ; RRID:Addgene_183194)
