>Addgene plasmid #183194 | pcDNA pDEST40 Cas9-POLD3 | depositor partial sequence | sequence record 355120 | Insert sequence
ATGCTAAAGGACAGTGGGCCTCTGTTCAATACTGACTATGACATCCTTAAAAGCAACTTGCAGAACTGCA
GCAAATTTAGTGCTATACAATGTGCAGCTGCCGTCCCTAGAGCTCCTGCTGAATCCTCTTCGTCTTCCAA
AAAGTTTGAGCAGTCACATCTTCACATGTCAAGTGAGACACAAGCCAACAATGAGCTGACCACCAATGGT
CATGGCCCACCTGCATCCAAGCAGGTTTCCCAGCAGCCCAAAGGAATTATGGGAATGTTTGCCTCCAAAG
CTGCTGCTAAAACCCAAGAAACCAACAAGGAAACGAAAACAGAGGCTAAAGAAGTAACAAATGCATCTGC
AGCAGGCAACAAGGCACCAGGGAAAGGGAATATGATGAGCAACTTTTTTGGAAAAGCTGCTATGAATAAA
TTTAAAGTCAATTTGGACTCAGAACAAGCAGTGAAAGAAGAAAAAATAGTGGAGCAGCCTACAGTGTCTG
TCACGGAACCAAAGCTGGCAACTCCTGCAGGCCTGAAAAAATCCAGCAAAAAAGCAGAGCCTGTTAAGGT
GCTGCAGAAGGAAAAAAAAAGGGGGAAGCGAGTAGCATTATCTGATGATGAGACAAAGGAAACTGAAAAC
ATGAGGAAAAAGAGGAGAAGAATCAAACTTCCTGAATCTGATAGCAGTGAAGATGAAGTCTTTCCAGACT
CTCCTGGGGCTTATGAAGCTGAGTCACCATCCCCACCTCCTCCTCCGTCTCCACCTCTTGAACCAGTGCC
AAAGACTGAGCCTGAACCTCCTTCTGTCAAGAGCTCAAGTGGAGAAAACAAAAGAAAACGAAAACGCGTA
CTAAAATCTAAAACTTACCTGGATGGGGAAGGCTGCATAGTGACTGAAAAAGTCTACGAGAGTGAATCCT
GCACAGATAGTGAAGAGGAGCTTAACATGAAGACATCCTCAGTACACAGACCCCCTGCCATGACTGTGAA
AAAAGAACCCAGAGAGGAACGAAAGGGCCCCAAGAAAGGGACTGCTGCTCTGGGCAAAGCCAACAGACAG
GTGTCCATTACTGGCTTCTTCCAGAGGAAA
